>Addgene plasmid #117328 | pmiRGLO-CTDSP1-201 | depositor full sequence | sequence record 221464 | Full Sequence
CATGCAAGCTGATCCGGCTGCTAACAAAGCCCGAAAGGAAGCTGAGTTGGCTGCTGCCACCGCTGAGCAA
TAACTAGCATAACCCCTTGGGGCGGCCGCTTCGAGCAGACATGATAAGATACATTGATGAGTTTGGACAA
ACCACAACTAGAATGCAGTGAAAAAAATGCTTTATTTGTGAAATTTGTGATGCTATTGCTTTATTTGTAA
CCATTATAAGCTGCAATAAACAAGTTAACAACAACAATTGCATTCATTTTATGTTTCAGGTTCAGGGGGA
GATGTGGGAGGTTTTTTTAAGCAAGTAAAACCTCTACAAATGTGGTAAAATCGAATTTTAACAAAATATT
AACGCTTACAATTTCCTGATGCGGTATTTTCTCCTTACGCATCTGTGCGGTATTTCACACCGCATACGCG
GATCTGCGCAGCACCATGGCCTGAAATAACCTCTGAAAGAGGAACTTGGTTAGGTACCTTCTGAGGCGGA
AAGAACCAGCTGTGGAATGTGTGTCAGTTAGGGTGTGGAAAGTCCCCAGGCTCCCCAGCAGGCAGAAGTA
TGCAAAGCATGCATCTCAATTAGTCAGCAACCAGGTGTGGAAAGTCCCCAGGCTCCCCAGCAGGCAGAAG
TATGCAAAGCATGCATCTCAATTAGTCAGCAACCATAGTCCCGCCCCTAACTCCGCCCATCCCGCCCCTA
ACTCCGCCCAGTTCCGCCCATTCTCCGCCCCATGGCTGACTAATTTTTTTTATTTATGCAGAGGCCGAGG
CCGCCTCGGCCTCTGAGCTATTCCAGAAGTAGTGAGGAGGCTTTTTTGGAGGCCTAGGCTTTTGCAAAAA
GCTTGATTCTTCTGACACAACAGTCTCGAACCAAAGGCTGGAGCCACCATGGCTTCCAAGGTGTACGACC
CCGAGCAACGCAAACGCATGATCACTGGGCCTCAGTGGTGGGCTCGCTGCAAGCAAATGAACGTGCTGGA
CTCCTTCATCAACTACTATGATTCCGAGAAGCACGCCGAGAACGCCGTGATTTTTCTGCATGGTAACGCT
GCCTCCAGCTACCTGTGGAGGCACGTCGTGCCTCACATCGAGCCCGTGGCTAGATGCATCATCCCTGATC
TGATCGGAATGGGTAAGTCCGGCAAGAGCGGGAATGGCTCATATCGCCTCCTGGATCACTACAAGTACCT
CACCGCTTGGTTCGAGCTGCTGAACCTTCCAAAGAAAATCATCTTTGTGGGCCACGACTGGGGGGCTTGT
CTGGCCTTTCACTACTCCTACGAGCACCAAGACAAGATCAAGGCCATCGTCCATGCTGAGAGTGTCGTGG
ACGTGATCGAGTCCTGGGACGAGTGGCCTGACATCGAGGAGGATATCGCCCTGATCAAGAGCGAAGAGGG
CGAGAAAATGGTGCTTGAGAATAACTTCTTCGTCGAGACCATGCTCCCAAGCAAGATCATGCGGAAACTG
GAGCCTGAGGAGTTCGCTGCCTACCTGGAGCCATTCAAGGAGAAGGGCGAGGTTAGACGGCCTACCCTCT
CCTGGCCTCGCGAGATCCCTCTCGTTAAGGGAGGCAAGCCCGACGTCGTCCAGATTGTCCGCAACTACAA
CGCCTACCTTCGGGCCAGCGACGATCTGCCTAAGATGTTCATCGAGTCCGACCCTGGGTTCTTTTCCAAC
GCTATTGTCGAGGGAGCTAAGAAGTTCCCTAACACCGAGTTCGTGAAGGTGAAGGGCCTCCACTTCAGCC
AGGAGGACGCTCCAGATGAAATGGGTAAGTACATCAAGAGCTTCGTGGAGCGCGTGCTGAAGAACGAGCA
GACCGGTGGTGGGAGCGGAGGTGGCGGATCAGGTGGCGGAGGCTCCGGAGGGATTGAACAAGATGGATTG
CACGCAGGTTCTCCGGCCGCTTGGGTGGAGAGGCTATTCGGCTATGACTGGGCACAACAGACAATCGGCT
GCTCTGATGCCGCCGTGTTCCGGCTGTCAGCGCAGGGGCGCCCGGTTCTTTTTGTCAAGACCGACCTGTC
CGGTGCCCTGAATGAACTGCAGGACGAGGCAGCGCGGCTATCGTGGCTGGCCACGACGGGCGTTCCTTGC
GCAGCTGTGCTCGACGTTGTCACTGAAGCGGGAAGGGACTGGCTGCTATTGGGCGAAGTGCCGGGGCAGG
ATCTCCTGTCATCTCACCTTGCTCCTGCCGAGAAAGTATCCATCATGGCTGATGCAATGCGGCGGCTGCA
TACGCTTGATCCGGCTACCTGCCCATTCGACCACCAAGCGAAACATCGCATCGAGCGAGCACGTACTCGG
ATGGAAGCCGGTCTTGTCGATCAGGATGATCTGGACGAAGAGCATCAGGGGCTCGCGCCAGCCGAACTGT
TCGCCAGGCTCAAGGCGCGCATGCCCGACGGCGAGGATCTCGTCGTGACCCATGGCGATGCCTGCTTGCC
GAATATCATGGTGGAAAATGGCCGCTTTTCTGGATTCATCGACTGTGGCCGGCTGGGTGTGGCGGACCGC
TATCAGGACATAGCGTTGGCTACCCGTGATATTGCTGAAGAGCTTGGCGGCGAATGGGCTGACCGCTTCC
TCGTGCTTTACGGTATCGCCGCTCCCGATTCGCAGCGCATCGCCTTCTATCGCCTTCTTGACGAGTTCTT
CTGAGCGGGACTCTGGGGTTCGAAATGACCGACCAAGCGACGCCCAACCTGCCATCACGATGGCCGCAAT
AAAATATCTTTATTTTCATTACATCTGTGTGTTGGTTTTTTGTGTGAATCGATAGCGATAAGGATCCTCT
TTGCGCTTGCGTTTTCCCTTGTCCAGATAGCCCAGTAGCTGACATTCATCCGGGGTCAGCACCGTTTCTG
CGGACTGGCTTTCTACGTAATGGTTTCTTAGACGTCAGGTGGCACTTTTCGGGGAAATGTGCGCGGAACC
CCTATTTGTTTATTTTTCTAAATACATTCAAATATGTATCCGCTCATGAGACAATAACCCTGATAAATGC
TTCAATAATATTGAAAAAGGAAGAGTATGAGTATTCAACATTTCCGTGTCGCCCTTATTCCCTTTTTTGC
GGCATTTTGCCTTCCTGTTTTTGCTCACCCAGAAACGCTGGTGAAAGTAAAAGATGCTGAAGATCAGTTG
GGTGCACGAGTGGGTTACATCGAACTGGATCTCAACAGCGGTAAGATCCTTGAGAGTTTTCGCCCCGAAG
AACGTTTTCCAATGATGAGCACTTTCAAAGTTCTGCTATGTGGCGCGGTATTATCCCGTATTGACGCCGG
GCAAGAGCAACTCGGTCGCCGCATACACTATTCTCAGAATGACTTGGTTGAGTACTCACCAGTCACAGAA
AAGCATCTTACGGATGGCATGACAGTAAGAGAATTATGCAGTGCTGCCATAACCATGAGTGATAACACTG
CGGCCAACTTACTTCTGACAACTATCGGAGGACCGAAGGAGCTAACCGCTTTTTTGCACAACATGGGGGA
TCATGTAACTCGCCTTGATCGTTGGGAACCGGAGCTGAATGAAGCCATACCAAACGACGAGCGTGACACC
ACGATGCCTGTAGCAATGGCAACAACGTTGCGCAAACTATTAACTGGCGAACTACTTACTCTAGCTTCCC
GGCAACAATTAATAGACTGGATGGAGGCGGATAAAGTTGCAGGACCACTTCTGCGCTCGGCCCTTCCGGC
TGGCTGGTTTATTGCTGATAAATCTGGAGCCGGTGAGCGTGGGTCTCGCGGTATCATTGCAGCACTGGGG
CCAGATGGTAAGCCCTCCCGTATCGTAGTTATCTACACGACGGGGAGTCAGGCAACTATGGATGAACGAA
ATAGACAGATCGCTGAGATAGGTGCCTCACTGATTAAGCATTGGTAATTCGAAATGACCGACCAAGCGAC
GCCCAACCGGTATCAGCTCACTCAAAGGCGGTAATACGGTTATCCACAGAATCAGGGGATAACGCAGGAA
AGAACATGTGAGCAAAAGGCCAGCAAAAGGCCAGGAACCGTAAAAAGGCCGCGTTGCTGGCGTTTTTCCA
TAGGCTCCGCCCCCCTGACGAGCATCACAAAAATCGACGCTCAAGTCAGAGGTGGCGAAACCCGACAGGA
CTATAAAGATACCAGGCGTTTCCCCCTGGAAGCTCCCTCGTGCGCTCTCCTGTTCCGACCCTGCCGCTTA
CCGGATACCTGTCCGCCTTTCTCCCTTCGGGAAGCGTGGCGCTTTCTCATAGCTCACGCTGTAGGTATCT
CAGTTCGGTGTAGGTCGTTCGCTCCAAGCTGGGCTGTGTGCACGAACCCCCCGTTCAGCCCGACCGCTGC
GCCTTATCCGGTAACTATCGTCTTGAGTCCAACCCGGTAAGACACGACTTATCGCCACTGGCAGCAGCCA
CTGGTAACAGGATTAGCAGAGCGAGGTATGTAGGCGGTGCTACAGAGTTCTTGAAGTGGTGGCCTAACTA
CGGCTACACTAGAAGGACAGTATTTGGTATCTGCGCTCTGCTGAAGCCAGTTACCTTCGGAAAAAGAGTT
GGTAGCTCTTGATCCGGCAAACAAACCACCGCTGGTAGCGGTGGTTTTTTTGTTTGCAAGCAGCAGATTA
CGCGCAGAAAAAAAGGATTTCAAGAAGATCCTTTGATCTTTTCTACGGGGTCTGACGCTCAGTGGAACGA
AAACTCACGTTAAGGGATTTTGGTCATGAGATTATCAAAAAGGATCTTCACCTAGATCCTTTTATAGTCC
GGAAATACAGGAACGCACGCTGGATGGCCCTTCGCTGGGATGGTGAAACCATGAAAAATGGCAGCTTCAG
TGGATTAAGTGGGGGTAATGTGGCCTGTACCCTCTGGTTGCATAGGTATTCATACGGTTAAAATTTATCA
GGCGCGATTGCGGCAGTTTTTCGGGTGGTTTGTTGCCATTTTTACCTGTCTGCTGCCGTGATCGCGCTGA
ACGCGTTTTAGCGGTGCGTACAATTAAGGGATTATGGTAAATCCACTTACTGTCTGCCCTCGTAGCCATC
GAGATAAACCGCAGTACTCCGGCCACGATGCGTCCGGCGTAGAGGATCGAGATCTACCGGGTAGGGGAGG
CGCTTTTCCCAAGGCAGTCTGGAGCATGCGCTTTAGCAGCCCCGCTGGGCACTTGGCGCTACACAAGTGG
CCTCTGGCCTCGCACACATTCCACATCCACCGGTAGGCGCCAACCGGCTCCGTTCTTTGGTGGCCCCTTC
GCGCCACCTTCTACTCCTCCCCTAGTCAGGAAGTTCCCCCCCGCCCCGCAGCTCGCGTCGTGCAGGACGT
GACAAATGGAAGTAGCACGTCTCACTAGTCTCGTGCAGATGGACAGCACCGCTGAGCAATGGAAGCGGGT
AGGCCTTTGGGGCAGCGGCCAATAGCAGCTTTGCTCCTTCGCTTTCTGGGCTCAGAGGCTGGGAAGGGGT
GGGTCCGGGGGCGGGCTCAGGGGCGGGCTCAGGGGCGGGGCGGGCGCCCGAAGGTCCTCCGGAGGCCCGG
CATTCTGCACGCTTCAAAAGCGCACGTCTGCCGCGCTGTTCTCCTCTTCCTCATCTCCGGGCCTTTCGAC
CTGCAGCCCAAGCTTGGCAATCCGGTACTGTTGGTAAAGCCACCATGGAAGATGCCAAAAACATTAAGAA
GGGCCCAGCGCCATTCTACCCACTCGAAGACGGGACCGCCGGCGAGCAGCTGCACAAAGCCATGAAGCGC
TACGCCCTGGTGCCCGGCACCATCGCCTTTACCGACGCACATATCGAGGTGGACATTACCTACGCCGAGT
ACTTCGAGATGAGCGTTCGGCTGGCAGAAGCTATGAAGCGCTATGGGCTGAATACAAACCATCGGATCGT
GGTGTGCAGCGAGAATAGCTTGCAGTTCTTCATGCCCGTGTTGGGTGCCCTGTTCATCGGTGTGGCTGTG
GCCCCAGCTAACGACATCTACAACGAGCGCGAGCTGCTGAACAGCATGGGCATCAGCCAGCCCACCGTCG
TATTCGTGAGCAAGAAAGGGCTGCAAAAGATCCTCAACGTGCAAAAGAAGCTACCGATCATACAAAAGAT
CATCATCATGGATAGCAAGACCGACTACCAGGGCTTCCAAAGCATGTACACCTTCGTGACTTCCCATTTG
CCACCCGGCTTCAACGAGTACGACTTCGTGCCCGAGAGCTTCGACCGGGACAAAACCATCGCCCTGATCA
TGAACAGTAGTGGCAGTACCGGATTGCCCAAGGGCGTAGCCCTACCGCACCGCACCGCTTGTGTCCGATT
CAGTCATGCCCGCGACCCCATCTTCGGCAACCAGATCATCCCCGACACCGCTATCCTCAGCGTGGTGCCA
TTTCACCACGGCTTCGGCATGTTCACCACGCTGGGCTACTTGATCTGCGGCTTTCGGGTCGTGCTCATGT
ACCGCTTCGAGGAGGAGCTATTCTTGCGCAGCTTGCAAGACTATAAGATTCAATCTGCCCTGCTGGTGCC
CACACTATTTAGCTTCTTCGCTAAGAGCACTCTCATCGACAAGTACGACCTAAGCAACTTGCACGAGATC
GCCAGCGGCGGGGCGCCGCTCAGCAAGGAGGTAGGTGAGGCCGTGGCCAAACGCTTCCACCTACCAGGCA
TCCGCCAGGGCTACGGCCTGACAGAAACAACCAGCGCCATTCTGATCACCCCCGAAGGGGACGACAAGCC
TGGCGCAGTAGGCAAGGTGGTGCCCTTCTTCGAGGCTAAGGTGGTGGACTTGGACACCGGTAAGACACTG
GGTGTGAACCAGCGCGGCGAGCTGTGCGTCCGTGGCCCCATGATCATGAGCGGCTACGTTAACAACCCCG
AGGCTACAAACGCTCTCATCGACAAGGACGGCTGGCTGCACAGCGGCGACATCGCCTACTGGGACGAGGA
CGAGCACTTCTTCATCGTGGACCGGCTGAAGAGCCTGATCAAATACAAGGGCTACCAGGTAGCCCCAGCC
GAACTGGAGAGCATCCTGCTGCAACACCCCAACATCTTCGACGCCGGGGTCGCCGGCCTGCCCGACGACG
ATGCCGGCGAGCTGCCCGCCGCAGTCGTCGTGCTGGAACACGGTAAAACCATGACCGAGAAGGAGATCGT
GGACTATGTGGCCAGCCAGGTTACAACCGCCAAGAAGCTGCGCGGTGGTGTTGTGTTCGTGGACGAGGTG
CCTAAAGGACTGACCGGCAAGTTGGACGCCCGCAAGATCCGCGAGATTCTCATTAAGGCCAAGAAGGGCG
GCAAGATCGCCGTGTAATTCTAGTTGTTTAAACGAGTGAGGGTGATGGGGCCAGGACCTGCCCCTGACCA
ATGATACCCACACCTCCTCCCAGGAAGACTGCCCAGGCCTTTGTTAGGAAAACCCATGGGCCGCCGCCAC
ACTCAGTGCCATGGGGAAGCGGGCGTCTCCCCCACCAGCCCCACCAGGCGGTGTAGGGGCAGCAGGCTGC
ACTGAGGACCGTGAGCTCCAGGCCCCGTGTCAGTGCCTTCAAACCTCCTCCCCTATTCTCAGGGGACCTG
GGGGGCCCTGCCTGCTGCTCCCTTTTTCTGTCTCTGTCCATGCTGCCATGTTTCTCTGCTGCCAAATTGG
GCCCCTTGGCCCCTTCCGGTTCTGCTTCCTGGGGGCAGGGTTCCTGCCTTGGACCCCCAGTCTGGGAACG
GTGGACATCAAGTGCCTTGCATAGAGCCCCCTCTTCCCCGCCCAGCTTTCCCAGGGGCACAGCTCTAGGC
TGGGAGGGGAGAACCAGCCCCTCCCCCTGCCCCACCTCCTCCCTTGGGACTGAGAGGGCCCCTACCAACC
TTTGCCTCTGCCTTGGAGGGAGGGGAGGTCTGTTACCACTGGGGAAGGCAGCAGGAGTCTGTCCTTCAGG
CCCCACAGTGCAGCTTCTCCAGGGCCGACAGCTGAGGGCTGCTCCCTGCATCATCCAAGCAATGACCTCA
GACTTCTGCCTTAACCAGCCCCGGGGCTTGGCTCCCCCAGCTCTGAGCGTGGGGGCATAGGCAGGACCCC
CCTTGTGGTGCCATATAAATATGTACATGTGTATATAGATTTTTAGGGGAAGGAGAGAGGGAAGGGTCAG
GGTAGAGACACCCCTCCCTTGCCCCTTTCCTGGGCCCAGAAGTTGGGGGGAGGGAGGGAAAGGATTTTTA
CATTTTTTAAACTGCTATTTTCTGAATGGAACAAGCTGGGCCAAGGGGCCCAGGCCCTGTCCTCTGTCCC
TCACACCCCTTTGCTCCGTTCATTCATTCAAAAAAACATTTCTTGAGCACCTTCTGTGCCCAGCATATGC
TAGGCCCACCAGCTAAGTGTGTGTGGGGGGTCTCTACGCCAGCTCATCAGTGCCTCCTTGCCCATCCTTC
ACCGGTGCCTTTGGGGGATCTGTAGGAGGTGGGACCTTCTGTGGGGTTTGGGGATCTCCAGGAAGCCCGA
CCAAGCTGTCCCCTTCCCCTGTGCCAACCCATCTCCTACAGCCCCCTGCCTGATCCCCTGCTGGCTGGGG
GCAGCTCCCAGGATATCCTGCCTTCCAACTGTTTCTGAAGCCCCTCCTCCTAACATGGCGATTCCGGAGG
TCAAGGCCTTGGGCTCTCCCCAGGGTCTAACGGTTAAGGGGACCCACATACCAGTGCCAAGGGGGATGTC
AAGTGGTGATGTCGTTGTGCTCCCCTCCCCCAGAGCGGGTGGGCGGGGGGTGAATATGGTTGGCCTGCAT
CAGGTGGCCTTCCCATTTAAGTGCCTTCTCTGTGACTGAGAGCCCTAGTGTGATGAGAACTAAAGAGAAA
GCCAGACCCCTAAGTCGACCTGCAGG
Features (pLannotate 1.2.2; 19 found; start..end, strand, type, name):
     17..66      +  CDS            SET1 (fragment): solubility-enhancement tag derived from T7 phage gene 10B
     74..93      +  terminator     T7 terminator (fragment): transcription terminator for bacteriophage T7 RNA polymerase
    115..236     -  polyA_signal   SV40 poly(A) signal: SV40 polyadenylation signal
    259..327     -  CDS            large T antigen (fragment): large T antigen from SV40 (simian virus 40)
    332..364     +  rep_origin     M13 ori (fragment): M13 bacteriophage origin of replication; arrow indicates direction of (+) strand synthesis
    365..416     -  misc_feature   bom (fragment): basis of mobility region from pBR322
    481..838     +  promoter       SV40 promoter: SV40 enhancer and early promoter
    889..1821    +  CDS            hRluc: Renilla luciferase human codon-optimized
   1872..2664    +  CDS            NeoR/KanR (fragment): aminoglycoside phosphotransferase from Tn5; aph(3')-II (or nptII); confers resistance to neomycin, kanamycin, and G418 (Geneticin®)
   2728..2776    +  polyA_signal   poly(A) signal: synthetic polyadenylation signal
   2797..2889    -  CDS            tnpA (fragment): TN5P_ECOLX - Also known as tnp. Experimental evidence at protein level: Swiss-Prot protein existence level 1. Mediates transposition of transposon Tn5 by a 'cut and paste' mechanism. First, the monomeric transposase binds the 19 bp inverted DNA repeats flanking the transposon. Then, dimerization of the DNA- bound transposase creates a synaptic DNA complex. After nicking of the first DNA strand, excision of the transposon proceeds through a series of intermediates. The transposase then mediates the insertion of the transposon at a new site by strand transfer. The activity of the wild- type tran
   2932..3036    +  promoter       AmpR promoter: bla
   3037..3897    +  CDS            AmpR: β-lactamase; bla; confers resistance to ampicillin, carbenicillin, and related antibiotics
   4055..4643    -  rep_origin     ori: high-copy-number ColE1/pMB1/pBR322/pUC origin of replication
   4759..5042    +  misc_feature   cer region: ColE1-derived recombination site that helps to maintain plasmids as monomers
   5099..5598    +  promoter       PGK promoter: mouse phosphoglycerate kinase 1 promoter
   5645..7297    +  CDS            luciferase: firefly luciferase synthetic luc2 version of the luciferase gene
   8158..8174    +  promoter       EF-1α core promoter (fragment): core promoter for human elongation factor EF-1α
   8833..10      +  misc_feature   MCS (fragment) (across the origin): pUC18/19 multiple cloning site
