>Addgene plasmid #117328 | pmiRGLO-CTDSP1-201 | addgene full sequence | sequence record 229335 | Addgene NGS Result
CCTTTGATCTTTTCTACGGGGTCTGACGCTCAGTGGAACGAAAACTCACGTTAAGGGATTTTGGTCATGA
GATTATCAAAAAGGATCTTCACCTAGATCCTTTTATAGTCCGGAAATACAGGAACGCACGCTGGATGGCC
CTTCGCTGGGATGGTGAAACCATGAAAAATGGCAGCTTCAGTGGATTAAGTGGGGGTAATGTGGCCTGTA
CCCTCTGGTTGCATAGGTATTCATACGGTTAAAATTTATCAGGCGCGATTGCGGCAGTTTTTCGGGTGGT
TTGTTGCCATTTTTACCTGTCTGCTGCCGTGATCGCGCTGAACGCGTTTTAGCGGTGCGTACAATTAAGG
GATTATGGTAAATCCACTTACTGTCTGCCCTCGTAGCCATCGAGATAAACCGCAGTACTCCGGCCACGAT
GCGTCCGGCGTAGAGGATCGAGATCTACCGGGTAGGGGAGGCGCTTTTCCCAAGGCAGTCTGGAGCATGC
GCTTTAGCAGCCCCGCTGGGCACTTGGCGCTACACAAGTGGCCTCTGGCCTCGCACACATTCCACATCCA
CCGGTAGGCGCCAACCGGCTCCGTTCTTTGGTGGCCCCTTCGCGCCACCTTCTACTCCTCCCCTAGTCAG
GAAGTTCCCCCCCGCCCCGCAGCTCGCGTCGTGCAGGACGTGACAAATGGAAGTAGCACGTCTCACTAGT
CTCGTGCAGATGGACAGCACCGCTGAGCAATGGAAGCGGGTAGGCCTTTGGGGCAGCGGCCAATAGCAGC
TTTGCTCCTTCGCTTTCTGGGCTCAGAGGCTGGGAAGGGGTGGGTCCGGGGGCGGGCTCAGGGGCGGGCT
CAGGGGCGGGGCGGGCGCCCGAAGGTCCTCCGGAGGCCCGGCATTCTGCACGCTTCAAAAGCGCACGTCT
GCCGCGCTGTTCTCCTCTTCCTCATCTCCGGGCCTTTCGACCTGCAGCCCAAGCTTGGCAATCCGGTACT
GTTGGTAAAGCCACCATGGAAGATGCCAAAAACATTAAGAAGGGCCCAGCGCCATTCTACCCACTCGAAG
ACGGGACCGCCGGCGAGCAGCTGCACAAAGCCATGAAGCGCTACGCCCTGGTGCCCGGCACCATCGCCTT
TACCGACGCACATATCGAGGTGGACATTACCTACGCCGAGTACTTCGAGATGAGCGTTCGGCTGGCAGAA
GCTATGAAGCGCTATGGGCTGAATACAAACCATCGGATCGTGGTGTGCAGCGAGAATAGCTTGCAGTTCT
TCATGCCCGTGTTGGGTGCCCTGTTCATCGGTGTGGCTGTGGCCCCAGCTAACGACATCTACAACGAGCG
CGAGCTGCTGAACAGCATGGGCATCAGCCAGCCCACCGTCGTATTCGTGAGCAAGAAAGGGCTGCAAAAG
ATCCTCAACGTGCAAAAGAAGCTACCGATCATACAAAAGATCATCATCATGGATAGCAAGACCGACTACC
AGGGCTTCCAAAGCATGTACACCTTCGTGACTTCCCATTTGCCACCCGGCTTCAACGAGTACGACTTCGT
GCCCGAGAGCTTCGACCGGGACAAAACCATCGCCCTGATCATGAACAGTAGTGGCAGTACCGGATTGCCC
AAGGGCGTAGCCCTACCGCACCGCACCGCTTGTGTCCGATTCAGTCATGCCCGCGACCCCATCTTCGGCA
ACCAGATCATCCCCGACACCGCTATCCTCAGCGTGGTGCCATTTCACCACGGCTTCGGCATGTTCACCAC
GCTGGGCTACTTGATCTGCGGCTTTCGGGTCGTGCTCATGTACCGCTTCGAGGAGGAGCTATTCTTGCGC
AGCTTGCAAGACTATAAGATTCAATCTGCCCTGCTGGTGCCCACACTATTTAGCTTCTTCGCTAAGAGCA
CTCTCATCGACAAGTACGACCTAAGCAACTTGCACGAGATCGCCAGCGGCGGGGCGCCGCTCAGCAAGGA
GGTAGGTGAGGCCGTGGCCAAACGCTTCCACCTACCAGGCATCCGCCAGGGCTACGGCCTGACAGAAACA
ACCAGCGCCATTCTGATCACCCCCGAAGGGGACGACAAGCCTGGCGCAGTAGGCAAGGTGGTGCCCTTCT
TCGAGGCTAAGGTGGTGGACTTGGACACCGGTAAGACACTGGGTGTGAACCAGCGCGGCGAGCTGTGCGT
CCGTGGCCCCATGATCATGAGCGGCTACGTTAACAACCCCGAGGCTACAAACGCTCTCATCGACAAGGAC
GGCTGGCTGCACAGCGGCGACATCGCCTACTGGGACGAGGACGAGCACTTCTTCATCGTGGACCGGCTGA
AGAGCCTGATCAAATACAAGGGCTACCAGGTAGCCCCAGCCGAACTGGAGAGCATCCTGCTGCAACACCC
CAACATCTTCGACGCCGGGGTCGCCGGCCTGCCCGACGACGATGCCGGCGAGCTGCCCGCCGCAGTCGTC
GTGCTGGAACACGGTAAAACCATGACCGAGAAGGAGATCGTGGACTATGTGGCCAGCCAGGTTACAACCG
CCAAGAAGCTGCGCGGTGGTGTTGTGTTCGTGGACGAGGTGCCTAAAGGACTGACCGGCAAGTTGGACGC
CCGCAAGATCCGCGAGATTCTCATTAAGGCCAAGAAGGGCGGCAAGATCGCCGTGTAATTCTAGTTGTTT
AAACGAGTGAGGGTGATGGGGCCAGGACCTGCCCCTGACCAATGATACCCACACCTCCTCCCAGGAAGAC
TGCCCAGGCCTTTGTTAGGAAAACCCATGGGCCGCCGCCACACTCAGTGCCATGGGGAAGCGGGCGTCTC
CCCCACCAGCCCCACCAGGCGGTGTAGGGGCAGCAGGCTGCACTGAGGACCGTGAGCTCCAGGCCCCGTG
TCAGTGCCTTCAAACCTCCTCCCCTATTCTCAGGGGACCTGGGGGGCCCTGCCTGCTGCTCCCTTTTTCT
GTCTCTGTCCATGCTGCCATGTTTCTCTGCTGCCAAATTGGGCCCCTTGGCCCCTTCCGGTTCTGCTTCC
TGGGGGCAGGGTTCCTGCCTTGGACCCCCAGTCTGGGAACGGTGGACATCAAGTACCTTGCATAGAGCCC
CCTCTTCCCCGCCCAGCTTTCCCAGGGGCACAGCTCTAGGCTGGGAGGGGAGAACCAGCCCCTCCCCCTG
CCCCACCTCCTCCCTTGGGACTGAGAGGGCCCCTACCAACCTTTGCCTCTGCCTTGGAGGGAGGGGAGGT
CTGTTACCACTGGGGAAGGCAGCAGGAGTCTGTCCTTCAGGCCCCACAGTGCAGCTTCTCCAGGGCCGAC
AGCTGAGGGCTGCTCCCTGCATCATCCAAGCAATGACCTCAGACTTCTGCCTTAACCAGCCCCGGGGCTT
GGCTCCCCCAGCTCTGAGCGTGGGGGCATAGGCAGGACCCCCCTTGTGGTGCCATATAAATATGTACATG
TGTATATAGATTTTTAGGGGAAGGAGAGAGGGAAGGGTCAGGGTAGAGACACCCCTCCCTTGCCCCTTTC
CTGGGCCCAGAAGTTGGGGGGAGGGAGGGAAAGGATTTTTACATTTTTTAAACTGCTATTTTCTGAATGG
AACAAGCTGGGCCAAGGGGCCCAGGCCCTGTCCTCTGTCCCTCACACCCCTTTGCTCCGTTCATTCATTC
AAAAAAACATTTCTTGAGCACCTTCTGTGCCCAGCATATGCTAGGCCCACCAGCTAAGTGTGTGTGGGGG
GTCTCTACGCCAGCTCATCAGTGCCTCCTTGCCCATCCTTCACCGGTGCCTTTGGGGGATCTGTAGGAGG
TGGGACCTTCTGTGGGGTTTGGGGATCTCCAGGAAGCCCGACCAAGCTGTCCCCTTCCCCTGTGCCAACC
CATCTCCTACAGCCCCCTGCCTGATCCCCTGCTGGCTGGGGGCAGCTCCCAGGATATCCTGCCTTCCAAC
TGTTTCTGAAGCCCCTCCTCCTAACATGGCGATTCCGGAGGTCAAGGCCTTGGGCTCTCCCCAGGGTCTA
ACGGTTAAGGGGACCCACATACCAGTGCCAAGGGGGATGTCAAGTGGTGATGTCGTTGTGCTCCCCTCCC
CCAGAGCGGGTGGGCGGGGGGTGAATATGGTTGGCCTGCATCAGGTGGCCTTCCCATTTAAGTGCCTTCT
CTGTGACTGAGAGCCCTAGTGTGATGAGAACTAAAGAGAAAGCCAGACCCCTAAGTCGACCTGCAGGCAT
GCAAGCTGATCCGGCTGCTAACAAAGCCCGAAAGGAAGCTGAGTTGGCTGCTGCCACCGCTGAGCAATAA
CTAGCATAACCCCTTGGGGCGGCCGCTTCGAGCAGACATGATAAGATACATTGATGAGTTTGGACAAACC
ACAACTAGAATGCAGTGAAAAAAATGCTTTATTTGTGAAATTTGTGATGCTATTGCTTTATTTGTAACCA
TTATAAGCTGCAATAAACAAGTTAACAACAACAATTGCATTCATTTTATGTTTCAGGTTCAGGGGGAGAT
GTGGGAGGTTTTTTTAAGCAAGTAAAACCTCTACAAATGTGGTAAAATCGAATTTTAACAAAATATTAAC
GCTTACAATTTCCTGATGCGGTATTTTCTCCTTACGCATCTGTGCGGTATTTCACACCGCATACGCGGAT
CTGCGCAGCACCATGGCCTGAAATAACCTCTGAAAGAGGAACTTGGTTAGGTACCTTCTGAGGCGGAAAG
AACCAGCTGTGGAATGTGTGTCAGTTAGGGTGTGGAAAGTCCCCAGGCTCCCCAGCAGGCAGAAGTATGC
AAAGCATGCATCTCAATTAGTCAGCAACCAGGTGTGGAAAGTCCCCAGGCTCCCCAGCAGGCAGAAGTAT
GCAAAGCATGCATCTCAATTAGTCAGCAACCATAGTCCCGCCCCTAACTCCGCCCATCCCGCCCCTAACT
CCGCCCAGTTCCGCCCATTCTCCGCCCCATGGCTGACTAATTTTTTTTATTTATGCAGAGGCCGAGGCCG
CCTCGGCCTCTGAGCTATTCCAGAAGTAGTGAGGAGGCTTTTTTGGAGGCCTAGGCTTTTGCAAAAAGCT
TGATTCTTCTGACACAACAGTCTCGAACCAAAGGCTGGAGCCACCATGGCTTCCAAGGTGTACGACCCCG
AGCAACGCAAACGCATGATCACTGGGCCTCAGTGGTGGGCTCGCTGCAAGCAAATGAACGTGCTGGACTC
CTTCATCAACTACTATGATTCCGAGAAGCACGCCGAGAACGCCGTGATTTTTCTGCATGGTAACGCTGCC
TCCAGCTACCTGTGGAGGCACGTCGTGCCTCACATCGAGCCCGTGGCTAGATGCATCATCCCTGATCTGA
TCGGAATGGGTAAGTCCGGCAAGAGCGGGAATGGCTCATATCGCCTCCTGGATCACTACAAGTACCTCAC
CGCTTGGTTCGAGCTGCTGAACCTTCCAAAGAAAATCATCTTTGTGGGCCACGACTGGGGGGCTTGTCTG
GCCTTTCACTACTCCTACGAGCACCAAGACAAGATCAAGGCCATCGTCCATGCTGAGAGTGTCGTGGACG
TGATCGAGTCCTGGGACGAGTGGCCTGACATCGAGGAGGATATCGCCCTGATCAAGAGCGAAGAGGGCGA
GAAAATGGTGCTTGAGAATAACTTCTTCGTCGAGACCATGCTCCCAAGCAAGATCATGCGGAAACTGGAG
CCTGAGGAGTTCGCTGCCTACCTGGAGCCATTCAAGGAGAAGGGCGAGGTTAGACGGCCTACCCTCTCCT
GGCCTCGCGAGATCCCTCTCGTTAAGGGAGGCAAGCCCGACGTCGTCCAGATTGTCCGCAACTACAACGC
CTACCTTCGGGCCAGCGACGATCTGCCTAAGATGTTCATCGAGTCCGACCCTGGGTTCTTTTCCAACGCT
ATTGTCGAGGGAGCTAAGAAGTTCCCTAACACCGAGTTCGTGAAGGTGAAGGGCCTCCACTTCAGCCAGG
AGGACGCTCCAGATGAAATGGGTAAGTACATCAAGAGCTTCGTGGAGCGCGTGCTGAAGAACGAGCAGAC
CGGTGGTGGGAGCGGAGGTGGCGGATCAGGTGGCGGAGGCTCCGGAGGGATTGAACAAGATGGATTGCAC
GCAGGTTCTCCGGCCGCTTGGGTGGAGAGGCTATTCGGCTATGACTGGGCACAACAGACAATCGGCTGCT
CTGATGCCGCCGTGTTCCGGCTGTCAGCGCAGGGGCGCCCGGTTCTTTTTGTCAAGACCGACCTGTCCGG
TGCCCTGAATGAACTGCAGGACGAGGCAGCGCGGCTATCGTGGCTGGCCACGACGGGCGTTCCTTGCGCA
GCTGTGCTCGACGTTGTCACTGAAGCGGGAAGGGACTGGCTGCTATTGGGCGAAGTGCCGGGGCAGGATC
TCCTGTCATCTCACCTTGCTCCTGCCGAGAAAGTATCCATCATGGCTGATGCAATGCGGCGGCTGCATAC
GCTTGATCCGGCTACCTGCCCATTCGACCACCAAGCGAAACATCGCATCGAGCGAGCACGTACTCGGATG
GAAGCCGGTCTTGTCGATCAGGATGATCTGGACGAAGAGCATCAGGGGCTCGCGCCAGCCGAACTGTTCG
CCAGGCTCAAGGCGCGCATGCCCGACGGCGAGGATCTCGTCGTGACCCATGGCGATGCCTGCTTGCCGAA
TATCATGGTGGAAAATGGCCGCTTTTCTGGATTCATCGACTGTGGCCGGCTGGGTGTGGCGGACCGCTAT
CAGGACATAGCGTTGGCTACCCGTGATATTGCTGAAGAGCTTGGCGGCGAATGGGCTGACCGCTTCCTCG
TGCTTTACGGTATCGCCGCTCCCGATTCGCAGCGCATCGCCTTCTATCGCCTTCTTGACGAGTTCTTCTG
AGCGGGACTCTGGGGTTCGAAATGACCGACCAAGCGACGCCCAACCTGCCATCACGATGGCCGCAATAAA
ATATCTTTATTTTCATTACATCTGTGTGTTGGTTTTTTGTGTGAATCGATAGCGATAAGGATCCTCTTTG
CGCTTGCGTTTTCCCTTGTCCAGATAGCCCAGTAGCTGACATTCATCCGGGGTCAGCACCGTTTCTGCGG
ACTGGCTTTCTACGTAATGGTTTCTTAGACGTCAGGTGGCACTTTTCGGGGAAATGTGCGCGGAACCCCT
ATTTGTTTATTTTTCTAAATACATTCAAATATGTATCCGCTCATGAGACAATAACCCTGATAAATGCTTC
AATAATATTGAAAAAGGAAGAGTATGAGTATTCAACATTTCCGTGTCGCCCTTATTCCCTTTTTTGCGGC
ATTTTGCCTTCCTGTTTTTGCTCACCCAGAAACGCTGGTGAAAGTAAAAGATGCTGAAGATCAGTTGGGT
GCACGAGTGGGTTACATCGAACTGGATCTCAACAGCGGTAAGATCCTTGAGAGTTTTCGCCCCGAAGAAC
GTTTTCCAATGATGAGCACTTTCAAAGTTCTGCTATGTGGCGCGGTATTATCCCGTATTGACGCCGGGCA
AGAGCAACTCGGTCGCCGCATACACTATTCTCAGAATGACTTGGTTGAGTACTCACCAGTCACAGAAAAG
CATCTTACGGATGGCATGACAGTAAGAGAATTATGCAGTGCTGCCATAACCATGAGTGATAACACTGCGG
CCAACTTACTTCTGACAACTATCGGAGGACCGAAGGAGCTAACCGCTTTTTTGCACAACATGGGGGATCA
TGTAACTCGCCTTGATCGTTGGGAACCGGAGCTGAATGAAGCCATACCAAACGACGAGCGTGACACCACG
ATGCCTGTAGCAATGGCAACAACGTTGCGCAAACTATTAACTGGCGAACTACTTACTCTAGCTTCCCGGC
AACAATTAATAGACTGGATGGAGGCGGATAAAGTTGCAGGACCACTTCTGCGCTCGGCCCTTCCGGCTGG
CTGGTTTATTGCTGATAAATCTGGAGCCGGTGAGCGTGGGTCTCGCGGTATCATTGCAGCACTGGGGCCA
GATGGTAAGCCCTCCCGTATCGTAGTTATCTACACGACGGGGAGTCAGGCAACTATGGATGAACGAAATA
GACAGATCGCTGAGATAGGTGCCTCACTGATTAAGCATTGGTAATTCGAAATGACCGACCAAGCGACGCC
CAACCGGTATCAGCTCACTCAAAGGCGGTAATACGGTTATCCACAGAATCAGGGGATAACGCAGGAAAGA
ACATGTGAGCAAAAGGCCAGCAAAAGGCCAGGAACCGTAAAAAGGCCGCGTTGCTGGCGTTTTTCCATAG
GCTCCGCCCCCCTGACGAGCATCACAAAAATCGACGCTCAAGTCAGAGGTGGCGAAACCCGACAGGACTA
TAAAGATACCAGGCGTTTCCCCCTGGAAGCTCCCTCGTGCGCTCTCCTGTTCCGACCCTGCCGCTTACCG
GATACCTGTCCGCCTTTCTCCCTTCGGGAAGCGTGGCGCTTTCTCATAGCTCACGCTGTAGGTATCTCAG
TTCGGTGTAGGTCGTTCGCTCCAAGCTGGGCTGTGTGCACGAACCCCCCGTTCAGCCCGACCGCTGCGCC
TTATCCGGTAACTATCGTCTTGAGTCCAACCCGGTAAGACACGACTTATCGCCACTGGCAGCAGCCACTG
GTAACAGGATTAGCAGAGCGAGGTATGTAGGCGGTGCTACAGAGTTCTTGAAGTGGTGGCCTAACTACGG
CTACACTAGAAGGACAGTATTTGGTATCTGCGCTCTGCTGAAGCCAGTTACCTTCGGAAAAAGAGTTGGT
AGCTCTTGATCCGGCAAACAAACCACCGCTGGTAGCGGTGGTTTTTTTGTTTGCAAGCAGCAGATTACGC
GCAGAAAAAAAGGATTTCAAGAAGAT
Features (pLannotate 1.2.2; 19 found; start..end, strand, type, name):
    110..393     +  misc_feature   cer region: ColE1-derived recombination site that helps to maintain plasmids as monomers
    450..949     +  promoter       PGK promoter: mouse phosphoglycerate kinase 1 promoter
    996..2648    +  CDS            luciferase: firefly luciferase synthetic luc2 version of the luciferase gene
   3509..3525    +  promoter       EF-1α core promoter (fragment): core promoter for human elongation factor EF-1α
   4184..4207    +  misc_feature   MCS (fragment): pUC18/19 multiple cloning site
   4214..4263    +  CDS            SET1 (fragment): solubility-enhancement tag derived from T7 phage gene 10B
   4271..4290    +  terminator     T7 terminator (fragment): transcription terminator for bacteriophage T7 RNA polymerase
   4312..4433    -  polyA_signal   SV40 poly(A) signal: SV40 polyadenylation signal
   4456..4524    -  CDS            large T antigen (fragment): large T antigen from SV40 (simian virus 40)
   4529..4561    +  rep_origin     M13 ori (fragment): M13 bacteriophage origin of replication; arrow indicates direction of (+) strand synthesis
   4562..4613    -  misc_feature   bom (fragment): basis of mobility region from pBR322
   4678..5035    +  promoter       SV40 promoter: SV40 enhancer and early promoter
   5086..6018    +  CDS            hRluc: Renilla luciferase human codon-optimized
   6069..6861    +  CDS            NeoR/KanR (fragment): aminoglycoside phosphotransferase from Tn5; aph(3')-II (or nptII); confers resistance to neomycin, kanamycin, and G418 (Geneticin®)
   6925..6973    +  polyA_signal   poly(A) signal: synthetic polyadenylation signal
   6994..7086    -  CDS            tnpA (fragment): TN5P_ECOLX - Also known as tnp. Experimental evidence at protein level: Swiss-Prot protein existence level 1. Mediates transposition of transposon Tn5 by a 'cut and paste' mechanism. First, the monomeric transposase binds the 19 bp inverted DNA repeats flanking the transposon. Then, dimerization of the DNA- bound transposase creates a synaptic DNA complex. After nicking of the first DNA strand, excision of the transposon proceeds through a series of intermediates. The transposase then mediates the insertion of the transposon at a new site by strand transfer. The activity of the wild- type tran
   7129..7233    +  promoter       AmpR promoter: bla
   7234..8094    +  CDS            AmpR: β-lactamase; bla; confers resistance to ampicillin, carbenicillin, and related antibiotics
   8252..8840    -  rep_origin     ori: high-copy-number ColE1/pMB1/pBR322/pUC origin of replication
