[The description below was written by a language model from this plasmid's Addgene catalogue record and pLannotate feature annotations shown in this document.]
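Description:
pmiRGLO-CTDSP1-201 is a mammalian dual-luciferase reporter plasmid built on the Promega pmiRGLO backbone, carrying the 3' UTR of the human CTDSP1-201 transcript for testing microRNA-mediated regulation. It is propagated in E. coli as a high-copy plasmid through a ColE1/pUC-type origin with ampicillin selection (AmpR under its bla promoter). A ColE1-derived cer region helps keep the plasmid monomeric. Both the depositor's sequence and the repository's sequencing result are 8,846 nt and show the same set of features, differing only in where numbering starts.

The test cassette uses the mouse PGK-1 promoter to drive the synthetic firefly luciferase gene luc2. The roughly 1.5 kb CTDSP1 UTR was placed downstream of the luciferase coding sequence by Gibson assembly, which destroyed the flanking NheI and XbaI cloning sites. It occupies the largely unannotated interval between luc2 and the remnant multiple cloning site, upstream of an SV40 poly(A) signal. The short EF-1α core promoter fragment called in this interval, like the other small fragment hits nearby (SET1, T7 terminator, large T antigen, M13 ori, bom, tnpA), is probably an incidental sequence match or backbone remnant rather than a functional element.

A second, independent cassette has the SV40 enhancer/early promoter driving human codon-optimized Renilla luciferase, followed by a neomycin phosphotransferase sequence and a synthetic poly(A) signal. This provides an internal normalization control and G418 selection in mammalian cells. If a microRNA binds the inserted UTR, firefly signal falls relative to Renilla, so targeting can be measured from a single plasmid. The associated publication concerns the miR-124 regulatory network in human neurogenesis, suggesting the construct was used to test CTDSP1 as a candidate target, although the record does not name the microRNA.
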