Addgene plasmid #117328: pmiRGLO-CTDSP1-201
Purpose: Dual luciferase assay for miRNA-targeted UTR
Depositing lab: Volker Busskamp. Depositing organization: Technische Universitaet Dresden. Publication: Combined Experimental and System-Level Analyses Reveal the Complex Regulatory Network of miR-124 during Human Neurogenesis. Kutsche LK, Gysi DM, Fallmann J, Lenk K, Petri R, Swiersy A, Klapper SD, Pircs K, Khattak S, Stadler PF, Jakobsson J, Nowick K, Busskamp V. Cell Syst. 2018 Sep 28. pii: S2405-4712(18)30358-2. doi: 10.1016/j.cels.2018.08.011. PubMed 30292704.
Backbone
  Vector backbone: pmiRGLO
  Backbone manufacturer: Promega
  Backbone size w/o insert (bp): 7334
  Vector type: Mammalian Expression, Luciferase
  Selectable markers: Neomycin (select with G418)
Growth in bacteria
  Bacterial resistance: Ampicillin, 100 μg/mL
  Growth temperature: 37°C
  Growth strain: DH5alpha
  Copy number: High Copy
Gene/Insert
  Gene/Insert name: 3' UTR CTDSP1-201
  Species: H. sapiens (human)
  Insert size (bp): 1516
  Promoter: Murine PGK-1
  Tag / fusion protein: luciferase (N terminal on backbone)
  Cloning method: Gibson Cloning
  Sequencing primers: 5′ Fluc-F1 (AGAAGCTGCGCGGTGGTGTTGTG); 3′ T7terminal
Terms and licenses: Academic/Nonprofit Terms; Industry Terms: Not Available to Industry
Depositor comments: 5' NheI cloning site destroyed, 3' XbaI cloning site destroyed
How to cite: pmiRGLO-CTDSP1-201 was a gift from Volker Busskamp (Addgene plasmid # 117328 ; http://n2t.net/addgene:117328 ; RRID:Addgene_117328)
